>Addgene plasmid #45189 | pLenti-Arch-EEN | depositor full sequence | sequence record 63108 | pLenti-Arch-EEN sequence 10847 bps
GTCGACGGATCGGGAGATCTCCCGATCCCCTATGGTGCACTCTCAGTACAATCTGCTCTGATGCCGCATA
GTTAAGCCAGTATCTGCTCCCTGCTTGTGTGTTGGAGGTCGCTGAGTAGTGCGCGAGCAAAATTTAAGCT
ACAACAAGGCAAGGCTTGACCGACAATTGCATGAAGAATCTGCTTAGGGTTAGGCGTTTTGCGCTGCTTC
GCGATGTACGGGCCAGATATACGCGTTGACATTGATTATTGACTAGTTATTAATAGTAATCAATTACGGG
GTCATTAGTTCATAGCCCATATATGGAGTTCCGCGTTACATAACTTACGGTAAATGGCCCGCCTGGCTGA
CCGCCCAACGACCCCCGCCCATTGACGTCAATAATGACGTATGTTCCCATAGTAACGCCAATAGGGACTT
TCCATTGACGTCAATGGGTGGAGTATTTACGGTAAACTGCCCACTTGGCAGTACATCAAGTGTATCATAT
GCCAAGTACGCCCCCTATTGACGTCAATGACGGTAAATGGCCCGCCTGGCATTATGCCCAGTACATGACC
TTATGGGACTTTCCTACTTGGCAGTACATCTACGTATTAGTCATCGCTATTACCATGGTGATGCGGTTTT
GGCAGTACATCAATGGGCGTGGATAGCGGTTTGACTCACGGGGATTTCCAAGTCTCCACCCCATTGACGT
CAATGGGAGTTTGTTTTGGCACCAAAATCAACGGGACTTTCCAAAATGTCGTAACAACTCCGCCCCATTG
ACGCAAATGGGCGGTAGGCGTGTACGGTGGGAGGTCTATATAAGCAGCGCGTTTTGCCTGTACTGGGTCT
CTCTGGTTAGACCAGATCTGAGCCTGGGAGCTCTCTGGCTAACTAGGGAACCCACTGCTTAAGCCTCAAT
AAAGCTTGCCTTGAGTGCTTCAAGTAGTGTGTGCCCGTCTGTTGTGTGACTCTGGTAACTAGAGATCCCT
CAGACCCTTTTAGTCAGTGTGGAAAATCTCTAGCAGTGGCGCCCGAACAGGGACTTGAAAGCGAAAGGGA
AACCAGAGGAGCTCTCTCGACGCAGGACTCGGCTTGCTGAAGCGCGCACGGCAAGAGGCGAGGGGCGGCG
ACTGGTGAGTACGCCAAAAATTTTGACTAGCGGAGGCTAGAAGGAGAGAGATGGGTGCGAGAGCGTCAGT
ATTAAGCGGGGGAGAATTAGATCGCGATGGGAAAAAATTCGGTTAAGGCCAGGGGGAAAGAAAAAATATA
AATTAAAACATATAGTATGGGCAAGCAGGGAGCTAGAACGATTCGCAGTTAATCCTGGCCTGTTAGAAAC
ATCAGAAGGCTGTAGACAAATACTGGGACAGCTACAACCATCCCTTCAGACAGGATCAGAAGAACTTAGA
TCATTATATAATACAGTAGCAACCCTCTATTGTGTGCATCAAAGGATAGAGATAAAAGACACCAAGGAAG
CTTTAGACAAGATAGAGGAAGAGCAAAACAAAAGTAAGACCACCGCACAGCAAGCGGCCGCTGATCTTCA
GACCTGGAGGAGGAGATATGAGGGACAATTGGAGAAGTGAATTATATAAATATAAAGTAGTAAAAATTGA
ACCATTAGGAGTAGCACCCACCAAGGCAAAGAGAAGAGTGGTGCAGAGAGAAAAAAGAGCAGTGGGAATA
GGAGCTTTGTTCCTTGGGTTCTTGGGAGCAGCAGGAAGCACTATGGGCGCAGCGTCAATGACGCTGACGG
TACAGGCCAGACAATTATTGTCTGGTATAGTGCAGCAGCAGAACAATTTGCTGAGGGCTATTGAGGCGCA
ACAGCATCTGTTGCAACTCACAGTCTGGGGCATCAAGCAGCTCCAGGCAAGAATCCTGGCTGTGGAAAGA
TACCTAAAGGATCAACAGCTCCTGGGGATTTGGGGTTGCTCTGGAAAACTCATTTGCACCACTGCTGTGC
CTTGGAATGCTAGTTGGAGTAATAAATCTCTGGAACAGATTTGGAATCACACGACCTGGATGGAGTGGGA
CAGAGAAATTAACAATTACACAAGCTTAATACACTCCTTAATTGAAGAATCGCAAAACCAGCAAGAAAAG
AATGAACAAGAATTATTGGAATTAGATAAATGGGCAAGTTTGTGGAATTGGTTTAACATAACAAATTGGC
TGTGGTATATAAAATTATTCATAATGATAGTAGGAGGCTTGGTAGGTTTAAGAATAGTTTTTGCTGTACT
TTCTATAGTGAATAGAGTTAGGCAGGGATATTCACCATTATCGTTTCAGACCCACCTCCCAACCCCGAGG
GGACCCGACAGGCCCGAAGGAATAGAAGAAGAAGGTGGAGAGAGAGACAGAGACAGATCCATTCGATTAG
TGAACGGATCGGCACTGCGTGCGCCAATTCTGCAGACAAATGGCAGTATTCATCCACAATTTTAAAAGAA
AAGGGGGGATTGGGGGGTACAGTGCAGGGGAAAGAATAGTAGACATAATAGCAACAGACATACAAACTAA
AGAATTACAAAAACAAATTACAAAAATTCAAAATTTTCGGGTTTATTACAGGGACAGCAGAGATCCAGTT
TGGTTAATTAACATTATGGCCTTAGGTCACTTCATCTCCATGGGGTTCTTCTTCTGATTTTCTAGAAAAT
GAGATGGGGGTGCAGAGAGCTTCCTCAGTGACCTGCCCAGGGTCACATCAGAAATGTCAGAGCTAGAACT
TGAACTCAGATTACTAATCTTAAATTCCATGCCTTGGGGGCATGCAAGTACGATATACAGAAGGAGTGAA
CTCATTAGGGCAGATGACCAATGAGTTTAGGAAAGAAGAGTCCAGGGCAGGGTACATCTACACCACCCGC
CCAGCCCTGGGTGAGTCCAGCCACGTTCACCTCATTATAGTTGCCTCTCTCCAGTCCTACCTTGACGGGA
AGCACAAGCAGAAACTGGGACAGGAGCCCCAGGAGACCAAATCTTCATGGTCCCTCTGGGAGGATGGGTG
GGGAGAGCTGTGGCAGAGGCCTCAGGAGGGGCCCTGCTGCTCAGTGGTGACAGATAGGGGTGAGAAAGCA
GACAGAGTCATTCCGTCAGCATTCTGGGTCTGTTTGGTACTTCTTCTCACGCTAAGGTGGCGGTGTGATA
TGCACAATGGCTAAAAAGCAGGGAGAGCTGGAAAGAAACAAGGACAGAGACAGAGGCCAAGTCAACCAGA
CCAATTCCCAGAGGAAGCAAAGAAACCATTACAGAGACTACAAGGGGGAAGGGAAGGAGAGATGAATTAG
CTTCCCCTGTAAACCTTAGAACCCAGCTGTTGCCAGGGCAACGGGGCAATACCTGTCTCTTCAGAGGAGA
TGAAGTTGCCAGGGTAACTACATCCTGTCTTTCTCAAGGACCATCCCAGAATGTGGCACCCACTAGCCGT
TACCATAGCAACTGCCTCTTTGCCCCACTTAATCCCATCCCGTCTGTTAAAAGGGCCCTATAGTTGGAGG
TGGGGGAGGTAGGAAGAGCGATGATCACTTGTGGACTAAGTTTGTTCACATCCCCTTCTCCAACCCCCTC
AGTACATCACCCTGGGAGAACAAGGTCCACTTGCTTCTGGGCCCACACAGTCCTGCAGTATTGTGTATAT
AAGGCCAGGGCAACGGAGGAGCAGGTTTTGAAGTGAAAGGCAGGCAGGTGTTGGGGAGGCAGTTACCGGG
GCAACGGGAACAGGGCGTTTCGGAGGTGGTTGCCATGGGGACCTGGATGCTGACGAAGGCTCGCGAGGCT
GTGAGCAGCCACAGTGCCCTGCTCAGAAGCCCCAAGCTCGTCAATCAAGCTGGTTCTCCATTTGCACTCA
GGAGCACGGGCAGGCGAGTGGCCCCTAGTTCTGGGGGCAGCGGGGGATCCGCCACCATGGACCCCATCGC
TCTGCAGGCTGGTTACGACCTGCTGGGTGACGGCAGACCTGAAACTCTGTGGCTGGGCATCGGCACTCTG
CTGATGCTGATTGGAACCTTCTACTTTCTGGTCCGCGGATGGGGAGTCACCGATAAGGATGCCCGGGAAT
ATTACGCTGTGACTATCCTGGTGCCCGGAATCGCATCCGCCGCATATCTGTCTATGTTCTTTGGTATCGG
GCTTACTGAGGTGACCGTCGGGGGCGAAATGTTGGATATCTATTATGCCAGGTACGCCAACTGGCTGTTT
ACCACCCCACTTCTGCTGCTGGAACTGGCCCTTCTCGCTAAGGTGGATCGGGTGACCATCGGCACCCTGG
TGGGTGTGGACGCCCTGATGATCGTCACTGGCCTCATCGGAGCCTTGAGCCACACGGCCATAGCCAGATA
CAGTTGGTGGTTGTTCTCTACAATTTGCATGATAGTGGTGCTCTATTTTCTGGCTACATCCCTGCGATCT
GCTGCAAAGGAGCGGGGCCCCGAGGTGGCATCTACCTTTAACACCCTGACAGCTCTGGTCTTGGTGCTGT
GGACCGCTTACCCTATCCTGTGGATCATAGGCACTGAGGGCGCTGGCGTGGTGGGCCTGGGCATCGAAAC
TCTGCTGTTTATGGTGTTGGACGTGACTGCCAAGGTCGGCTTTGGCTTTATCCTGTTGAGATCCCGGGCT
ATTCTGGGCGACACCGAGGCACCAGAACCCAGTGCCGGTGCCGATGTCAGTGCCGCCGACCGACCGGTAG
TAGCAGTGAGCAAGGCGGCCGCCAAGAGCAGGATCACCAGCGAGGGCGAGTACATCCCCCTGGACCAGAT
CGACATCAACGTGGTGAGCAAGGGCGAGGAGCTGTTCACCGGGGTGGTGCCCATCCTGGTCGAGCTGGAC
GGCGACGTAAACGGCCACAAGTTCAGCGTGTCCGGCGAGGGCGAGGGCGATGCCACCTACGGCAAGCTGA
CCCTGAAGTTCATCTGCACCACCGGCAAGCTGCCCGTGCCCTGGCCCACCCTCGTGACCACCTTCGGCTA
CGGCCTGCAGTGCTTCGCCCGCTACCCCGACCACATGAAGCAGCACGACTTCTTCAAGTCCGCCATGCCC
GAAGGCTACGTCCAGGAGCGCACCATCTTCTTCAAGGACGACGGCAACTACAAGACCCGCGCCGAGGTGA
AGTTCGAGGGCGACACCCTGGTGAACCGCATCGAGCTGAAGGGCATCGACTTCAAGGAGGACGGCAACAT
CCTGGGGCACAAGCTGGAGTACAACTACAACAGCCACAACGTCTATATCATGGCCGACAAGCAGAAGAAC
GGCATCAAGGTGAACTTCAAGATCCGCCACAACATCGAGGACGGCAGCGTGCAGCTCGCCGACCACTACC
AGCAGAACACCCCCATCGGCGACGGCCCCGTGCTGCTGCCCGACAACCACTACCTGAGCTACCAGTCCGC
CCTGAGCAAAGACCCCAACGAGAAGCGCGATCACATGGTCCTGCTGGAGTTCGTGACCGCCGCCGGGATC
ACTCTCGGCATGGACGAGCTGTACAAGTTCTGCTACGAGAACGAGGTGTAATGAGAATTCGATATCAAGC
TTATCGATAATCAACCTCTGGATTACAAAATTTGTGAAAGATTGACTGGTATTCTTAACTATGTTGCTCC
TTTTACGCTATGTGGATACGCTGCTTTAATGCCTTTGTATCATGCTATTGCTTCCCGTATGGCTTTCATT
TTCTCCTCCTTGTATAAATCCTGGTTGCTGTCTCTTTATGAGGAGTTGTGGCCCGTTGTCAGGCAACGTG
GCGTGGTGTGCACTGTGTTTGCTGACGCAACCCCCACTGGTTGGGGCATTGCCACCACCTGTCAGCTCCT
TTCCGGGACTTTCGCTTTCCCCCTCCCTATTGCCACGGCGGAACTCATCGCCGCCTGCCTTGCCCGCTGC
TGGACAGGGGCTCGGCTGTTGGGCACTGACAATTCCGTGGTGTTGTCGGGGAAATCATCGTCCTTTCCTT
GGCTGCTCGCCTGTGTTGCCACCTGGATTCTGCGCGGGACGTCCTTCTGCTACGTCCCTTCGGCCCTCAA
TCCAGCGGACCTTCCTTCCCGCGGCCTGCTGCCGGCTCTGCGGCCTCTTCCGCGTCTTCGCCTTCGCCCT
CAGACGAGTCGGATCTCCCTTTGGGCCGCCTCCCCGCATCGATACCGTCGACCTCGAGACCTAGAAAAAC
ATGGAGCAATCACAAGTAGCAATACAGCAGCTACCAATGCTGATTGTGCCTGGCTAGAAGCACAAGAGGA
GGAGGAGGTGGGTTTTCCAGTCACACCTCAGGTACCTTTAAGACCAATGACTTACAAGGCAGCTGTAGAT
CTTAGCCACTTTTTAAAAGAAAAGGGGGGACTGGAAGGGCTAATTCACTCCCAACGAAGACAAGATATCC
TTGATCTGTGGATCTACCACACACAAGGCTACTTCCCTGATTGGCAGAACTACACACCAGGGCCAGGGAT
CAGATATCCACTGACCTTTGGATGGTGCTACAAGCTAGTACCAGTTGAGCAAGAGAAGGTAGAAGAAGCC
AATGAAGGAGAGAACACCCGCTTGTTACACCCTGTGAGCCTGCATGGGATGGATGACCCGGAGAGAGAAG
TATTAGAGTGGAGGTTTGACAGCCGCCTAGCATTTCATCACATGGCCCGAGAGCTGCATCCGGACTGTAC
TGGGTCTCTCTGGTTAGACCAGATCTGAGCCTGGGAGCTCTCTGGCTAACTAGGGAACCCACTGCTTAAG
CCTCAATAAAGCTTGCCTTGAGTGCTTCAAGTAGTGTGTGCCCGTCTGTTGTGTGACTCTGGTAACTAGA
GATCCCTCAGACCCTTTTAGTCAGTGTGGAAAATCTCTAGCAGGGCCCGTTTAAACCCGCTGATCAGCCT
CGACTGTGCCTTCTAGTTGCCAGCCATCTGTTGTTTGCCCCTCCCCCGTGCCTTCCTTGACCCTGGAAGG
TGCCACTCCCACTGTCCTTTCCTAATAAAATGAGGAAATTGCATCGCATTGTCTGAGTAGGTGTCATTCT
ATTCTGGGGGGTGGGGTGGGGCAGGACAGCAAGGGGGAGGATTGGGAAGACAATAGCAGGCATGCTGGGG
ATGCGGTGGGCTCTATGGCTTCTGAGGCGGAAAGAACCAGCTGGGGCTCTAGGGGGTATCCCC
[124 nt withheld, positions 7134-7257]
C
[91 nt withheld, positions 7259-7349]
A
[49 nt withheld, positions 7351-7399]
CCTTTGACGTTGGAGTCCACGTTCTTT
[37 nt withheld, positions 7427-7463]
ACCCTATCTCGGTCTATTCTTTTGATTTATAAGGGATTTTGCCGATTTCGGCCTATTGGTTAAAAAATGA
GCTGATTTAACAAAAATTTAACGCGAATTAATTCTGTGGAATGTGTGTCAGTTAGGGTGTGGAAAGTCCC
CAGGCTCCCCAGCAGGCAGAAGTATGCAAAGCATGCATCTCAATTAGTCAGCAACCAGGTGTGGAAAGTC
CCCAGGCTCCCCAGCAGGCAGAAGTATGCAAAGCATGCATCTCAATTAGTCAGCAACCATAGTCCCGCCC
CTAACTCCGCCCATCCCGCCCCTAACTCCGCCCAGTTCCGCCCATTCTCCGCCCCATGGCTGACTAATTT
TTTTTATTTATGCAGAGGCCGAGGCCGCCTCTGCCTCTGAGCTATTCCAGAAGTAGTGAGGAGGCTTTTT
TGGAGGCCTAGGCTTTTGCAAAAAGCTCCCGGGAGCTTGTATATCCATTTTCGGATCTGATCAGCACGTG
TTGACAATTAATCATCGGCATAGTATATCGGCATAGTATAATACGACAAGGTGAGGAACTAAACCATGGC
CAAGTTGACCAGTGCCGTTCCGGTGCTCACCGCGCGCGACGTCGCCGGAGCGGTCGAGTTCTGGACCGAC
CGGCTCGGGTTCTCCCGGGACTTCGTGGAGGACGACTTCGCCGGTGTGGTCCGGGACGACGTGACCCTGT
TCATCAGCGCGGTCCAGGACCAGGTGGTGCCGGACAACACCCTGGCCTGGGTGTGGGTGCGCGGCCTGGA
CGAGCTGTACGCCGAGTGGTCGGAGGTCGTGTCCACGAACTTCCGGGACGCCTCCGGGCCGGCCATGACC
GAGATCGGCGAGCAGCCGTGGGGGCGGGAGTTCGCCCTGCGCGACCCGGCCGGCAACTGCGTGCACTTCG
TGGCCGAGGAGCAGGACTGACACGTGCTACGAGATTTCGATTCCACCGCCGCCTTCTATGAAAGGTTGGG
CTTCGGAATCGTTTTCCGGGACGCCGGCTGGATGATCCTCCAGCGCGGGGATCTCATGCTGGAGTTCTTC
GCCCACCCCAACTTGTTTATTGCAGCTTATAATGGTTACAAATAAAGCAATAGCATCACAAATTTCACAA
ATAAAGCATTTTTTTCACTGCATTCTAGTTGTGGTTTGTCCAAACTCATCAATGTATCTTATCATGTCTG
TATACCGTCGACCTCTAGCTAGAGCTTGGCGTAATCATGGTCATAGCTGTTTCCTGTGTGAAATTGTTAT
CCGCTCACAATTCCACACAACATACGAGCCGGAAGCATAAAGTGTAAAGCCTGGGGTGCCTAATGAGTGA
GCTAACTCACATTAATTGCGTTGCGCTCACTGCCCGCTTTCCAGTCGGGAAACCTGTCGTGCCAGCTGCA
TTAATGAATCGGCCAACGCGCGGGGAGAGGCGGTTTGCGTATTGGGCGCTCTTCCGCTTCCTCGCTCACT
GACTCGCTGCGCTCGGTCGTTCGGCTGCGGCGAGCGGTATCAGCTCACTCAAAGGCGGTAATACGGTTAT
CCACAGAATCAGGGGATAACGCAGGAAAGAACATGTGAGCAAAAGGCCAGCAAAAGGCCAGGAACCGTAA
AAAGGCCGCGTTGCTGGCGTTTTTCCATAGGCTCCGCCCCCCTGACGAGCATCACAAAAATCGACGCTCA
AGTCAGAGGTGGCGAAACCCGACAGGACTATAAAGATACCAGGCGTTTCCCCCTGGAAGCTCCCTCGTGC
GCTCTCCTGTTCCGACCCTGCCGCTTACCGGATACCTGTCCGCCTTTCTCCCTTCGGGAAGCGTGGCGCT
TTCTCATAGCTCACGCTGTAGGTATCTCAGTTCGGTGTAGGTCGTTCGCTCCAAGCTGGGCTGTGTGCAC
GAACCCCCCGTTCAGCCCGACCGCTGCGCCTTATCCGGTAACTATCGTCTTGAGTCCAACCCGGTAAGAC
ACGACTTATCGCCACTGGCAGCAGCCACTGGTAACAGGATTAGCAGAGCGAGGTATGTAGGCGGTGCTAC
AGAGTTCTTGAAGTGGTGGCCTAACTACGGCTACACTAGAAGAACAGTATTTGGTATCTGCGCTCTGCTG
AAGCCAGTTACCTTCGGAAAAAGAGTTGGTAGCTCTTGATCCGGCAAACAAACCACCGCTGGTAGCGGTG
GTTTTTTTGTTTGCAAGCAGCAGATTACGCGCAGAAAAAAAGGATCTCAAGAAGATCCTTTGATCTTTTC
TACGGGGTCTGACGCTCAGTGGAACGAAAACTCACGTTAAGGGATTTTGGTCATGAGATTATCAAAAAGG
ATCTTCACCTAGATCCTTTTAAATTAAAAATGAAGTTTTAAATCAATCTAAAGTATATATGAGTAAACTT
GGTCTGACAGTTACCAATGCTTAATCAGTGAGGCACCTATCTCAGCGATCTGTCTATTTCGTTCATCCAT
AGTTGCCTGACTCCCCGTCGTGTAGATAACTACGATACGGGAGGGCTTACCATCTGGCCCCAGTGCTGCA
ATGATACCGCGAGACCCACGCTCACCGGCTCCAGATTTATCAGCAATAAACCAGCCAGCCGGAAGGGCCG
AGCGCAGAAGTGGTCCTGCAACTTTATCCGCCTCCATCCAGTCTATTAATTGTTGCCGGGAAGCTAGAGT
AAGTAGTTCGCCAGTTAATAGTTTGCGCAACGTTGTTGCCATTGCTACAGGCATCGTGGTGTCACGCTCG
TCGTTTGGTATGGCTTCATTCAGCTCCGGTTCCCAACGATCAAGGCGAGTTACATGATCCCCCATGTTGT
GCAAAAAAGCGGTTAGCTCCTTCGGTCCTCCGATCGTTGTCAGAAGTAAGTTGGCCGCAGTGTTATCACT
CATGGTTATGGCAGCACTGCATAATTCTCTTACTGTCATGCCATCCGTAAGATGCTTTTCTGTGACTGGT
GAGTACTCAACCAAGTCATTCTGAGAATAGTGTATGCGGCGACCGAGTTGCTCTTGCCCGGCGTCAATAC
GGGATAATACCGCGCCACATAGCAGAACTTTAAAAGTGCTCATCATTGGAAAACGTTCTTCGGGGCGAAA
ACTCTCAAGGATCTTACCGCTGTTGAGATCCAGTTCGATGTAACCCACTCGTGCACCCAACTGATCTTCA
GCATCTTTTACTTTCACCAGCGTTTCTGGGTGAGCAAAAACAGGAAGGCAAAATGCCGCAAAAAAGGGAA
TAAGGGCGACACGGAAATGTTGAATACTCATACTCTTCCTTTTTCAATATTATTGAAGCATTTATCAGGG
TTATTGTCTCATGAGCGGATACATATTTGAATGTATTTAGAAAAATAAACAAATAGGGGTTCCGCGCACA
TTTCCCCGAAAAGTGCCACCTGAC
Features (pLannotate 1.2.2; 32 found; start..end, strand, type, name):
     31..83      -  misc_feature   bom (fragment): basis of mobility region from pBR322
    238..617     +  enhancer       CMV enhancer: human cytomegalovirus immediate early enhancer
    618..817     +  promoter       CMV promoter: human cytomegalovirus (CMV) immediate early promoter
    835..1015    +  LTR            5' LTR (truncated): truncated 5' long terminal repeat (LTR) from HIV-1
   1062..1187    +  misc_feature   HIV-1 Ψ: packaging signal of human immunodeficiency virus type 1
   1171..1534    +  CDS            HIV-1 gag (fragment): gag protein from human immunodeficiency virus 1; gag
   1680..1913    +  misc_feature   RRE: The Rev response element (RRE) of HIV-1 allows for Rev-dependent mRNA export from the nucleus to the cytoplasm.
   2290..2390    +  CDS            Rev (fragment): human immunodeficiency virus 1 (HIV-1) Rev protein; rev; enhances nuclear export of unspliced and incompletely spliced viral mRNAs
   2440..2557    +  misc_feature   cPPT/CTS: central polypurine tract and central termination sequence of HIV-1
   2602..3891    +  promoter       CaMKII promoter: promoter for the mouse calcium/calmodulin-dependent kinase II α subunit
   3907..4680    +  CDS            Arch: light-driven proton pump archaerhodopsin-3 from Halorubrum sodomense (Chow et al., 2010)
   4714..4773    +  CDS            KCNJ2 (fragment): KCNJ2_HUMAN - Also known as IRK1. Experimental evidence at protein level: Swiss-Prot protein existence level 1. Probably participates in establishing action potential waveform and excitability of neuronal and muscle tissues. Inward rectifier potassium channels are characterized by a greater tendency to allow potassium to flow into the cell rather than out of it. Their voltage dependence is regulated by the concentration of extracellular potassium; as external potassium is raised, the voltage range of the channel opening shifts to more positive voltages. The inward rectification is mainly due t
   4772..5488    +  CDS            EYFP: enhanced YFP mammalian codon-optimized
   5515..5539    +  misc_feature   MCS (fragment): pBluescript multiple cloning site
   5539..6127    +  misc_feature   WPRE: woodchuck hepatitis virus posttranscriptional regulatory element
   6064..6645    +  CDS            nef (fragment): NEF_HV1H2 - Experimental evidence at protein level: Swiss-Prot protein existence level 1. Extracellular Nef protein targets CD4(+) T-lymphocytes for apoptosis by interacting with CXCR4 surface receptors. From Human immunodeficiency virus type 1 group M subtype B (isolate HXB2) (HIV-1).
   6652..6832    +  LTR            5' LTR (truncated): truncated 5' long terminal repeat (LTR) from HIV-1
   6864..7088    +  polyA_signal   bGH poly(A) signal: bovine growth hormone polyadenylation signal
   7092..7113    +  promoter       SV40 promoter (fragment): SV40 enhancer and early promoter
   7134..7562    +  rep_origin     f1 ori (sequence partly withheld): f1 bacteriophage origin of replication; arrow indicates direction of (+) strand synthesis
   7576..7905    +  promoter       SV40 promoter: SV40 enhancer and early promoter
   7953..8000    +  promoter       EM7 promoter: synthetic bacterial promoter&nbsp
   8019..8393    +  CDS            BleoR: antibiotic-binding protein; Sh ble from Streptoalloteichus hindustanus; confers resistance to bleomycin, phleomycin, and Zeocin™
   8403..8528    +  CDS            ble (fragment): BLE_KLEPN - Experimental evidence at protein level: Swiss-Prot protein existence level 1. Binding protein with a strong affinity to the bleomycin family of antibiotics. Binds to CL990; an antimitotic-antibiotic compound. From Klebsiella pneumoniae.
   8523..8644    +  polyA_signal   SV40 poly(A) signal: SV40 polyadenylation signal
   8715..8737    -  protein_bind   lac operator (fragment): The lac repressor binds to the lac operator to inhibit transcription in E. coli. This inhibition can be relieved by adding lactose or isopropyl-β-D-thiogalactopyranoside (IPTG). lac repressor encoded by lacI
   8741..8771    -  promoter       lac promoter: promoter for the E. coli lac operon
   8786..8807    -  protein_bind   CAP binding site: CAP binding activates transcription in the presence of cAMP. E. coli catabolite activator protein
   8820..8912    -  CDS            lacI (fragment): lac repressor; lacI; The lac repressor binds to the lac operator to inhibit transcription in E. coli. This inhibition can be relieved by adding lactose or isopropyl-β-D-thiogalactopyranoside (IPTG).
   9095..9683    -  rep_origin     ori: high-copy-number ColE1/pMB1/pBR322/pUC origin of replication
   9854..10714   -  CDS            AmpR: β-lactamase; bla; confers resistance to ampicillin, carbenicillin, and related antibiotics
  10715..10819   -  promoter       AmpR promoter: bla
