[The description below was written by a language model from this plasmid's Addgene catalogue record and pLannotate feature annotations shown in this document.]
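Description:
pLenti-Arch-EEN is an HIV-1-based lentiviral transfer plasmid for mammalian expression of a genetically encoded fluorescent voltage indicator in neurons. It is maintained in E. coli through a high-copy ColE1/pUC-type origin with ampicillin selection (AmpR). The backbone also carries an f1 origin and an SV40/EM7-driven BleoR cassette with an SV40 poly(A) signal, which lies outside the viral LTRs. The catalogue lists a total size of about 10.8 kb, close to the 10,847 nt depositor sequence that was annotated. The depositor notes that some sequence discrepancies exist in vector regions only, shared with the parental plasmid, and that these should not affect function.

The viral genome is transcribed from a CMV enhancer/promoter fused to a truncated 5' LTR. It contains the Ψ packaging signal with a gag fragment, the RRE for Rev-dependent nuclear export, and the cPPT/CTS. Downstream of the payload are a WPRE that boosts transcript expression, a second truncated LTR and a bGH poly(A) signal.

The payload is driven by the mouse CaMKIIα promoter, which is commonly used to favour expression in excitatory neurons. It encodes archaerhodopsin-3 from Halorubrum sodomense carrying the D95N and D106E mutations. Arch is followed by a short KCNJ2 (Kir2.1)-derived segment, probably a membrane trafficking signal inherited from the eArch3.0-EYFP plasmid from which part of this construct was derived, and then by a C-terminal EYFP fusion. The insert sits between BamHI and EcoRI sites.

According to the record, the Arch-EEN variant reports membrane voltage with faster kinetics and a greater fluorescence dynamic range than Arch-D95N, making the construct suited to optical recording of neuronal electrical activity after transfection or lentiviral transduction.
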