Addgene plasmid #45189: pLenti-Arch-EEN
Purpose: Arch voltage indicator with double mutations D95N-D106E (Arch-EEN), with faster kinetics and greater fluorescence dynamic range than Arch-D95N
Depositing lab: Mark Schnitzer. Depositing organization: Stanford University. Publication: Enhanced Archaerhodopsin Fluorescent Protein Voltage Indicators. Gong Y, Li JZ, Schnitzer MJ. PLoS One. 2013 Jun 19;8(6):e66959. 10.1371/journal.pone.0066959 PubMed 23840563.
Backbone
  Vector backbone: pLenti
  Backbone size w/o insert (bp): 9239
  Total vector size (bp): 10793
  Vector type: Mammalian Expression, Lentiviral
Growth in bacteria
  Bacterial resistance: Ampicillin, 100 μg/mL
  Growth temperature: 37°C
  Growth strain: Stbl3
  Copy number: High Copy
Gene/Insert
  Gene/Insert name: enhanced Archaerhodopsin-3 (alt name: Arch-EEN)
  Species: H. sodomense
  Insert size (bp): 1554
  Mutation: D95N, D106E
  Promoter: CamKIIa
  Tag / fusion protein: eYFP (C terminal on insert)
  Cloning method: Restriction Enzyme; 5′ cloning site BamHI (not destroyed); 3′ cloning site EcoRI (not destroyed)
  Sequencing primers: 5′ ctgacgaaggctcgcgaggc; 3′ gccatacgggaagcaatagcatg
Resource information
  A portion of this plasmid was derived from a plasmid made by: Deisseroth lab: Plasmid 35514: pLenti-CaMKIIa-eArch 3.0-EYFP
Terms and licenses: Academic/Nonprofit Terms; Industry Terms: Not Available to Industry
Depositor comments: Please note that there may be several sequence discrepancies between depositor's reference sequence and Addgene's quality control sequence which are consistant with the discrepancies in plasmid 35514. These changes are in vector regions only and should not affect plasmid function.
How to cite: pLenti-Arch-EEN was a gift from Mark Schnitzer (Addgene plasmid # 45189 ; http://n2t.net/addgene:45189 ; RRID:Addgene_45189)
