>Addgene plasmid #45189 | pLenti-Arch-EEN | addgene partial sequence | sequence record 65010 | WPRE-R 5'-CATAGCGTAAAAGGAGCAACA-3'
TGTAATCCAGAGGTTGATTATCGATAAGCTTGATATCGAATTCTCATTACACCTCGTTCTCGTAGCAGAA
CTTGTACAGCTCGTCCATGCCGAGAGTGATCCCGGCGGCGGTCACGAACTCCAGCAGGACCATGTGATCG
CGCTTCTCGTTGGGGTCTTTGCTCAGGGCGGACTGGTAGCTCAGGTAGTGGTTGTCGGGCAGCAGCACGG
GGCCGTCGCCGATGGGGGTGTTCTGCTGGTAGTGGTCGGCGAGCTGCACGCTGCCGTCCTCGATGTTGTG
GCGGATCTTGAAGTTCACCTTGATGCCGTTCTTCTGCTTGTCGGCCATGATATAGACGTTGTGGCTGTTG
TAGTTGTACTCCAGCTTGTGCCCCAGGATGTTGCCGTCCTCCTTGAAGTCGATGCCCTTCAGCTCGATGC
GGTTCACCAGGGTGTCGCCCTCGAACTTCACCTCGGCGCGGGTCTTGTAGTTGCCGTCGTCCTTGAAGAA
GATGGTGCGCTCCTGGACGTAGCCTTCGGGCATGGCGGACTTGAAGAAGTCGTGCTGCTTCATGTGGTCG
GGGTAGCGGGCGAAGCACTGCAGGCCGTAGCCGAAGGTGGTCACGAGGGTGGGCCAGGGCACGGGCAGCT
TGCCGGTGGTGCAGATGAACTTCAGGGTCAGCTTGCCGTA
