>Addgene plasmid #45189 | pLenti-Arch-EEN | addgene partial sequence | sequence record 65012 | EGFP_N
CGCCCTTGCTCACCACGTTGATGTCGATCTGGTCCAGGGGGATGTACTCGCCCTCGCTGGTGATCCTGCT
CTTGGCGGCCGCCTTGCTCACTGCTACTACCGGTCGGTCGGCGGCACTGACATCGGCACCGGCACTGGGT
TCTGGTGCCTCGGTGTCGCCCAGAATAGCCCGGGATCTCAACAGGATAAAGCCAAAGCCGACCTTGGCAG
TCACGTCCAACACCATAAACAGCAGAGTTTCGATGCCCAGGCCCACCACGCCAGCGCCCTCAGTGCCTAT
GATCCACAGGATAGGGTAAGCGGTCCACAGCACCAAGACCAGAGCTGTCAGGGTGTTAAAGGTAGATGCC
ACCTCGGGGCCCCGCTCCTTTGCAGCAGATCGCAGGGATGTAGCCAGAAAATAGAGCACCACTATCATGC
AAATTGTAGAGAACAACCACCAACTGTATCTGGCTATGGCCGTGTGGCTCAAGGCTCCGATGAGGCCAGT
GACGATCATCAGGGCGTCCACACCCACCAGGGTGCCGATGGTCACCCGATCCACCTTAGCGAGAAGGGCC
AGTTCCAGCAGCAGAAGTGGGGTGGTAAACAGCCAGTTGGCGTACCTGGCATAATAGATATCCAACATTT
CGCCCCCGACGGTCACCTCAGTAAGCCCGATACCAAAGAACATAG
