>Addgene plasmid #45189 | pLenti-Arch-EEN | addgene partial sequence | sequence record 65015 | mCaMKIIapro-F 5'-gcctctttgccccacttaat-3'
AGGTGGGGGAGGTAGGAAGAGCGATGATCACTTGTGGACTAAGTTTGTTCGCATCCCCTTCTCCAACCCC
CTCAGTACATCACCCTGGGGGAACAGGGTCCACTTGCTCCTGGGCCCACACAGTCCTGCAGTATTGTGTA
TATAAGGCCAGGGCAAAGAGGAGCAGGTTTTAAAGTGAAAGGCAGGCAGGTGTTGGGGAGGCAGTTACCG
GGGCAACGGGAACAGGGCGTTTCGGAGGTGGTTGCCATGGGGACCTGGATGCTGACGAAGGCTCGCGAGG
CTGTGAGCAGCCACAGTGCCCTGCTCAGAAGCCCCAAGCTCGTCAGTCAAGCCGGTTCTCCGTTTGCACT
CAGGAGCACGGGCAGGCGAGTGGCCCCTAGTTCTGGGGGCAGCGGGGGATCCGCCACCATGGACCCCATC
GCTCTGCAGGCTGGTTACGACCTGCTGGGTGACGGCAGACCTGAAACTCTGTGGCTGGGCATCGGCACTC
TGCTGATGCTGATTGGAACCTTCTACTTTCTGGTCCGCGGATGGGGAGTCACCGATAAGGATGCCCGGGA
ATATTACGCTGTGACTATCCTGGTGCCCGGAATCGCATCCGCCGCATATCTGTCTATGTTCTTTGGTATC
GGGCTTACTGAGGTGACCGTCGGGGGCGAAATGTTGGATATCTATTATGCCAGGTACGCCAACTGGCTGT
TTACCACCCCACTTCTGCTGCTGGAACTGGCCCTTCTCGCTAAGGTGGATCGGGTGACCATCGGCACCCT
